Addgene plasmid #121993: p3E-U6a-U6c-mfn2 guide
Purpose: An entry vector with U6a and U6c promoter driving mfn2 guide RNAs expression
Depositing lab: Qing Deng. Depositing organization: Purdue University. Publication: Mitofusin 2 regulates neutrophil adhesive migration and the actin cytoskeleton. Zhou W, Hsu AY, Wang Y, Syahirah R, Wang T, Jeffries J, Wang X, Mohammad H, Seleem MN, Umulis D, Deng Q. J Cell Sci. 2020 Sep 4;133(17). pii: jcs.248880. doi: 10.1242/jcs.248880. PubMed 32788232.
Backbone
  Vector backbone: p3E
  Backbone manufacturer: Tol2 kit
  Backbone size w/o insert (bp): 4000
  Total vector size (bp): 4066
  Vector type: CRISPR
Growth in bacteria
  Bacterial resistance: Kanamycin, 50 μg/mL
  Growth temperature: 37°C
  Growth strain: NEB Stable
  Copy number: High Copy
Gene/Insert
  Gene/Insert name: mfn2 gRNA
  gRNA/shRNA sequence: GTGGATGAGCTGCGGGTGG, GGCAGGTGGCGGAGGTGCG
  Species: D. rerio (zebrafish)
  GenBank ID: ENSDARG00000079504
Terms and licenses: Academic/Nonprofit Terms; Industry Terms: Not Available to Industry
How to cite: p3E-U6a-U6c-mfn2 guide was a gift from Qing Deng (Addgene plasmid # 121993 ; http://n2t.net/addgene:121993 ; RRID:Addgene_121993)
