[The description below was written by a language model from this plasmid's Addgene catalogue record and pLannotate feature annotations shown in this document.]
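Description:
p3E-U6a-U6c-mfn2 guide is a 3' entry clone for multisite Gateway assembly, built on the p3E backbone of the Tol2 kit and classed as a CRISPR vector. It is a small (about 4.1 kb), high-copy bacterial plasmid that replicates from a ColE1/pUC-type origin and is selected with kanamycin through an aminoglycoside phosphotransferase gene. The annotated backbone also carries rrnB T1 and T2 transcription terminators, a T7 promoter and short lacI and lacZα remnants, all typical of Gateway donor-derived entry vectors.

The payload sits between the Gateway recombination sites detected in the sequence (annotated as attR3 on one side and an attB3 core/attL-type fragment on the other), which allow the cassette to be transferred by LR recombination into the 3' position of a destination vector. According to the catalogue entry, two U6 promoters, U6a and U6c, each drive a guide RNA targeting zebrafish mfn2 (mitofusin 2). The automated feature table does not call the U6 promoters themselves, but it identifies two separate Streptococcus pyogenes tracrRNA-derived scaffold segments about 500 bp apart on the same strand, consistent with two tandem sgRNA expression units. U6 promoters recruit RNA polymerase III, which suits the production of short, uncapped guide transcripts. An SV40 polyadenylation signal with adjoining SV40 sequence lies next to the guide cassettes, positioned so that it can terminate an upstream polymerase II transcript once the entry clones are assembled.

The plasmid encodes no Cas9, so the nuclease must come from another module. The record supports its use as a building block for Tol2 transposon constructs that disrupt mfn2 in zebrafish. The associated study examined mitofusin 2 in neutrophil adhesive migration and the actin cytoskeleton.
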