Features (pLannotate 1.2.2; 15 found; start..end, strand, type, name):
    121..213     +  CDS            lacI (fragment): lac repressor; lacI; The lac repressor binds to the lac operator to inhibit transcription in E. coli. This inhibition can be relieved by adding lactose or isopropyl-β-D-thiogalactopyranoside (IPTG).
    268..295     -  terminator     rrnB T2 terminator: transcription terminator T2 from the E. coli rrnB gene
    427..470     +  terminator     rrnB T1 terminator: Escherichia coli rrnB; transcription terminator T1 from the E. coli rrnB gene
    517..553     -  CDS            lacZα (fragment): LacZα fragment of β-galactosidase; lacZ fragment
    624..747     -  protein_bind   attR3: mutant version of attR; recombination site for the Gateway® LR reaction LR Clonase™
    757..777     +  CDS            lacZα (fragment): LacZα fragment of β-galactosidase; lacZ fragment
    793..927     -  polyA_signal   SV40 poly(A) signal: SV40 polyadenylation signal
    950..1033    -  CDS            large T antigen (fragment): large T antigen from SV40 (simian virus 40)
   1112..1179    -  misc_RNA       tracrRNA (fragment): trans-activating CRISPR RNA for the Streptococcus pyogenes CRISPR/Cas9 system
   1653..1720    -  misc_RNA       tracrRNA (fragment): trans-activating CRISPR RNA for the Streptococcus pyogenes CRISPR/Cas9 system
   2171..2191    -  protein_bind   attB3: mutant version of attB; core recombination site for the Gateway® BP reaction BP Clonase™
   2182..2267    -  protein_bind   attL1 (fragment): mutant version of attL; recombination site for the Gateway® LR reaction LR Clonase™
   2304..2322    -  promoter       T7 promoter: promoter for bacteriophage T7 RNA polymerase
   2456..3265    +  CDS            KanR: aminoglycoside phosphotransferase; aph(3')-Ia; confers resistance to kanamycin in bacteria or G418 (Geneticin®) in eukaryotes
   3412..4000    +  rep_origin     ori: high-copy-number ColE1/pMB1/pBR322/pUC origin of replication
>Addgene plasmid #121993 | p3E-U6a-U6c-mfn2 guide | addgene full sequence | sequence record 237772 | Addgene NGS Result
CTTTCCTGCGTTATCCCCTGATTCTGTGGATAACCGTATTACCGCCTTTGAGTGAGCTGATACCGCTCGC
CGCAGCCGAACGACCGAGCGCAGCGAGTCAGTGAGCGAGGAAGCGGAAGAGCGCCCAATACGCAAACCGC
CTCTCCCCGCGCGTTGGCCGATTCATTAATGCAGCTGGCACGACAGGTTTCCCGACTGGAAAGCGGGCAG
TGAGCGCAACGCAATTAATACGCGTACCGCTAGCCAGGAAGAGTTTGTAGAAACGCAAAAAGGCCATCCG
TCAGGATGGCCTTCTGCTTAGTTTGATGCCTGGCAGTTTATGGCGGGCGTCCTGCCCGCCACCCTCCGGG
CCGTTGCTTCACAACGTTCAAATCCGCTCCCGGCGGATTTGTCCTACTCAGGAGAGCGTTCACCGACAAA
CAACAGATAAAACGAAAGGCCCAGTCTTCCGACTGAGCCTTTCGTTTTATTTGATGCCTGGCAGTTCCCT
ACTCTCGCGTTAACGCTAGCATGGATGTTTTCCCAGTCACGACGTTGTAAAACGACGGCCAGTCTTAAGC
TCGGGCCCTGCAGCTCTAGAGCTCGAATTCTACAGGTCACTAATACCATCTAAGTAGTTGGTTCATAGTG
ACTGCATATGTTGTGTTTTACAGTATTATGTAGTCTGTTTTTTATGCAAAATCTAATTTAATATATTGAT
ATTTATATCATTTTACGTTTCTCGTTCAACTTTCTTGTACAAAGTTGAGATCTATAATTCACTGGCCGTC
GTTTTACGGTACCATCGATGATGATCCAGACATGATAAGATACATTGATGAGTTTGGACAAACCACAACT
AGAATGCAGTGAAAAAAATGCTTTATTTGTGAAATTTGTGATGCTATTGCTTTATTTGTAACCATTATAA
GCTGCAATAAACAAGTTAACAACAACAATTGCATTCATTTTATGTTTCAGGTTCAGGGGGAGGTGTGGGA
GGTTTTTTAAAGCAAGTAAAACCTCTACAAATGTGGTATGGCTGATTATGATCCTCTAGATCCCTTGGGT
AGCAGCGAAGTCGAGGCATTTCTGTCCTGGCTGGTCTAGAGGTCTCTCAGGTTTAAAAAAAGCACCGACT
CGGTGCCACTTTTTCAAGTTGATAACGGACTAGCCTTATTTAAACTTGCTATGCTGTTTCCAGCATAGCT
CTTAAACCGCACCTCCGCCACCTGCCCGAACTAGGAGCCTGGAGAACTGCTATATAAACCCGGGACTTCT
GGGTATGTTTCTGCCATGTGGTAAGTGGATAAACCTACTTATTCAACTCATTTACCTCAAACATGACAGT
AAACCTCTTCGGGGCAAACCTGCAAACGCTTAAAACCTTCAAAGTTTGAAACCAGCAGTTTTGTAGAGGT
TTACCGTAGTATTTTTGAACTGTAAAGCATATGCAGAGGAAGCTGGTTTTAGGCTTGTGTGATTGGATGA
GTTCTTCTGTGACGTAACTGATCTTTTGTCCTCGTGTCCTTCGCCTTCCCCCACAGGCATGCGCGGACCT
TCCCCCGCCGCAGACCAGAGGACAACATGCTCAGACGCCAGCAAACGGCCCATCGAAACATTCACAGACT
CTCGGATTGGAGAGACCGGGCCCGAGGTCTCTGACTAAAAAAGCACCGACTCGGTGCCACTTTTTCAAGT
TGATAACGGACTAGCCTTATTTAAACTTGCTATGCTGTTTCCAGCATAGCTCTTAAACCCACCCGCAGCT
CATCCACCGAACCAAGAGCTGGAGGGAGAGCTATATATACCAGGGACTTCTGGGTATGTTTTTGGGAGGT
GGTGAGTGACTAAACCACTTATTCAGCTCCCTTAGATCAAGTCTGACCCTATATCATGGTGACATAAACC
TGCAAACTGATAAAACCTGAAGGATCTCAAATCCAGAGTTTGTGTGAGGGATTACCGTGGTAATTTTCAA
ACTGTAAAGCATATGCAAAATTATCTGGTCTTGGCTTGAGTGATTGGGTGTCTCGGTGTGATGCAGGGAC
GTTTTCAGTGACGTGTCCTTCTCCCTCCCCCACAGGCATGCGCAGAACATTTCCCCCCTCCTTGAAGACC
AGAACAAAAGACGCCGAGAGCAGGAAACTCGTCTTACTGAATGACCGAGGCTGGAGAAATCGACCCTAGG
CAACTTTATTATACAAAGTTGGCATTATAAAAAAGCATTGCTTATCAATTTGTTGCAACGAACAGGTCAC
TATCAGTCAAAATAAAATCATTATTTGGAGCTCCATGGTAGCGTTAACGCGGCCGCGATATCCCCTATAG
TGAGTCGTATTACATGGTCATAGCTGTTTCCTGGCAGCTCTGGCCCGTGTCTCAAAATCTCTGATGTTAC
ATTGCACAAGATAAAAATATATCATCATGAACAATAAAACTGTCTGCTTACATAAACAGTAATACAAGGG
GTGTTATGAGCCATATTCAACGGGAAACGTCGAGGCCGCGATTAAATTCCAACATGGATGCTGATTTATA
TGGGTATAAATGGGCTCGCGATAATGTCGGGCAATCAGGTGCGACAATCTATCGCTTGTATGGGAAGCCC
GATGCGCCAGAGTTGTTTCTGAAACATGGCAAAGGTAGCGTTGCCAATGATGTTACAGATGAGATGGTCA
GACTAAACTGGCTGACGGAATTTATGCCTCTTCCGACCATCAAGCATTTTATCCGTACTCCTGATGATGC
ATGGTTACTCACCACTGCGATCCCCGGAAAAACAGCATTCCAGGTATTAGAAGAATATCCTGATTCAGGT
GAAAATATTGTTGATGCGCTGGCAGTGTTCCTGCGCCGGTTGCATTCGATTCCTGTTTGTAATTGTCCTT
TTAACAGCGATCGCGTATTTCGTCTCGCTCAGGCGCAATCACGAATGAATAACGGTTTGGTTGATGCGAG
TGATTTTGATGACGAGCGTAATGGCTGGCCTGTTGAACAAGTCTGGAAAGAAATGCATAAACTTTTGCCA
TTCTCACCGGATTCAGTCGTCACTCATGGTGATTTCTCACTTGATAACCTTATTTTTGACGAGGGGAAAT
TAATAGGTTGTATTGATGTTGGACGAGTCGGAATCGCAGACCGATACCAGGATCTTGCCATCCTATGGAA
CTGCCTCGGTGAGTTTTCTCCTTCATTACAGAAACGGCTTTTTCAAAAATATGGTATTGATAATCCTGAT
ATGAATAAATTGCAGTTTCATTTGATGCTCGATGAGTTTTTCTAATCAGAATTGGTTAATTGGTTGTAAC
ACTGGCAGAGCATTACGCTGACTTGACGGGACGGCGCAAGCTCATGACCAAAATCCCTTAACGTGAGTTA
CGCGTCGTTCCACTGAGCGTCAGACCCCGTAGAAAAGATCAAAGGATCTTCTTGAGATCCTTTTTTTCTG
CGCGTAATCTGCTGCTTGCAAACAAAAAAACCACCGCTACCAGCGGTGGTTTGTTTGCCGGATCAAGAGC
TACCAACTCTTTTTCCGAAGGTAACTGGCTTCAGCAGAGCGCAGATACCAAATACTGTTCTTCTAGTGTA
GCCGTAGTTAGGCCACCACTTCAAGAACTCTGTAGCACCGCCTACATACCTCGCTCTGCTAATCCTGTTA
CCAGTGGCTGCTGCCAGTGGCGATAAGTCGTGTCTTACCGGGTTGGACTCAAGACGATAGTTACCGGATA
AGGCGCAGCGGTCGGGCTGAACGGGGGGTTCGTGCACACAGCCCAGCTTGGAGCGAACGACCTACACCGA
ACTGAGATACCTACAGCGTGAGCTATGAGAAAGCGCCACGCTTCCCGAAGGGAGAAAGGCGGACAGGTAT
CCGGTAAGCGGCAGGGTCGGAACAGGAGAGCGCACGAGGGAGCTTCCAGGGGGAAACGCCTGGTATCTTT
ATAGTCCTGTCGGGTTTCGCCACCTCTGACTTGAGCGTCGATTTTTGTGATGCTCGTCAGGGGGGCGGAG
CCTATGGAAAAACGCCAGCAACGCGGCCTTTTTACGGTTCCTGGCCTTTTGCTGGCCTTTTGCTCACATG
TT
